>Addgene plasmid #200894 | pSL2622 (pCas7_Vch) | addgene full sequence | sequence record 398288 | Addgene NGS Result
TCGTGCACCCAACTGATCTTCAGCATCTTTTACTTTCACCAGCGTTTCTGGGTGAGCAAAAACAGGAAGG
CAAAATGCCGCAAAAAAGGGAATAAGGGCGACACGGAAATGTTGAATACTCATACTCTTCCTTTTTCATT
ATTATTGAAGCATTTATCAGGGTTATTGTCTCATGAGCGGATACATATTTGAATGTATTTAGAAAAATAA
ACAAATAGGGGTTCCGCGCACATTTCCCCGAAAAGTGCCACCTGACGTCGACGGATCGGGAGATCTCCCG
ATCCCCTATGGTGCACTCTCAGTACAATCTGCTCTGATGCCGCATAGTTAAGCCAGTATCTGCTCCCTGC
TTGTGTGTTGGAGGTCGCTGAGTAGTGCGCGAGCAAAATTTAAGCTACAACAAGGCAAGGCTTGACCGAC
AATTGCATGAAGAATCTGCTTAGGGTTAGGCGTTTTGCGCTGCTTCGCGATGTACGGGCCAGATATACGC
GTTGACATTGATTATTGACTAGTTATTAATAGTAATCAATTACGGGGTCATTAGTTCATAGCCCATATAT
GGAGTTCCGCGTTACATAACTTACGGTAAATGGCCCGCCTGGCTGACCGCCCAACGACCCCCGCCCATTG
ACGTCAATAATGACGTATGTTCCCATAGTAACGCCAATAGGGACTTTCCATTGACGTCAATGGGTGGAGT
ATTTACGGTAAACTGCCCACTTGGCAGTACATCAAGTGTATCATATGCCAAGTACGCCCCCTATTGACGT
CAATGACGGTAAATGGCCCGCCTGGCATTATGCCCAGTACATGACCTTATGGGACTTTCCTACTTGGCAG
TACATCTACGTATTAGTCATCGCTATTACCATGGTGATGCGGTTTTGGCAGTACATCAATGGGCGTGGAT
AGCGGTTTGACTCACGGGGATTTCCAAGTCTCCACCCCATTGACGTCAATGGGAGTTTGTTTTGGCACCA
AAATCAACGGGACTTTCCAAAATGTCGTAACAACTCCGCCCCATTGACGCAAATGGGCGGTAGGCGTGTA
CGGTGGGAGGTCTATATAAGCAGAGCTCTCTGGCTAACTAGAGAACCCACTGCTTACTGGCTTATCGAAA
TTAATACGACTCACTATAGGGAGACCCAAGCTTGGTACCGAGCTCGGATCCGCCACCATGGGCAAACGGA
CAGCCGACGGAAGCGAGTTCGAGTCACCGAAAAAGAAGCGAAAAGTTGGCTCCGGAATGAAGCTGCCAAC
CAACCTGGCCTACGAGCGGAGCATCGACCCCAGCGACGTGTGCTTCTTCGTGGTGTGGCCAGACGATAGG
AAAACCCCCCTGACATACAATTCCCGCACACTGCTGGGACAGATGGAGGCAGCCAGCCTGGCATACGACG
TGTCCGGCCAGCCTATCAAGTCTGCCACCGCAGAGGCCCTGGCACAGGGCAACCCTCACCAGGTGGATTT
CTGCCATGTGCCATACGGCGCCAGCCACATCGAGTGTAGCTTCTCCGTGTCTTTTAGCTCCGAGCTGCGG
CAGCCATATAAGTGTAATTCTAGCAAGGTGAAGCAGACACTGGTGCAGCTGGTGGAGCTGTACGAAACCA
AGATCGGCTGGACAGAGCTGGCCACCCGGTATCTGATGAATATCTGCAACGGCAAGTGGCTGTGGAAGAA
TACAAGAAAGGCCTACTGTTGGAACATCGTGCTGACCCCCTGGCCTTGGAATGGCGAGAAAGTGGGCTTC
GAGGACATCAGGACCAACTATACATCCCGCCAGGACTTCAAGAACAATAAGAATTGGTCTGCCATCGTGG
AGATGATCAAGACAGCCTTCTCCTCTACCGACGGCCTGGCCATCTTTGAGGTGAGGGCCACACTGCACCT
GCCAACCAACGCAATGGTGCGCCCTAGCCAGGTGTTCACAGAGAAGGAGAGCGGCTCCAAGTCTAAGAGC
AAGACCCAGAACTCTAGGGTGTTCCAGAGCACCACAATCGATGGAGAGCGGAGCCCAATCCTGGGAGCCT
TTAAGACAGGCGCCGCCATCGCCACCATCGACGATTGGTATCCAGAGGCAACCGAGCCTCTGAGGGTGGG
CCGCTTTGGAGTGCACAGGGAGGACGTGACATGCTACAGACACCCATCTACCGGCAAGGATTTCTTTAGC
ATCCTCCAGCAGGCCGAGCACTATATCGAGGTGCTGAGTGCCAACAAGACACCCGCCCAGGAAACCATCA
ATGACATGCACTTCCTGATGGCCAACCTGATCAAGGGCGGCATGTTTCAGCACAAGGGCGACTAATTACA
TTGGAAGTGGATAATCTAGAGGGCCCTATTCTATAGTGTCACCTAAATGCTAGAGCTCGCTGATCAGCCT
CGACTGTGCCTTCTAGTTGCCAGCCATCTGTTGTTTGCCCCTCCCCCGTGCCTTCCTTGACCCTGGAAGG
TGCCACTCCCACTGTCCTTTCCTAATAAAATGAGGAAATTGCATCGCATTGTCTGAGTAGGTGTCATTCT
ATTCTGGGGGGTGGGGTGGGGCAGGACAGCAAGGGGGAGGATTGGGAAGACAATAGCAGGCATGCTGGGG
ATGCGGTGGGCTCTATGGCTTCTGAGGCGGAAAGAACCAGCTGGGGCTCTAGGGGGTATCCCC
[124 nt withheld, positions 2654-2777]
C
[91 nt withheld, positions 2779-2869]
A
[49 nt withheld, positions 2871-2919]
CCTTTGACGTTGGAGTCCACGTTCTTT
[37 nt withheld, positions 2947-2983]
ACCCTATCTCGGTCTATTCTTTTGATTTATAAGGGATTTTGCCGATTTCGGCCTATTGGTTAAAAAATGA
GCTGATTTAACAAAAATTTAACGCGAATTAATTCTGTGGAATGTGTGTCAGTTAGGGTGTGGAAAGTCCC
CAGGCTCCCCAGCAGGCAGAAGTATGCAAAGCATGCATCTCAATTAGTCAGCAACCAGGTGTGGAAAGTC
CCCAGGCTCCCCAGCAGGCAGAAGTATGCAAAGCATGCATCTCAATTAGTCAGCAACCATAGTCCCGCCC
CTAACTCCGCCCATCCCGCCCCTAACTCCGCCCAGTTCCGCCCATTCTCCGCCCCATGGCTGACTAATTT
TTTTTATTTATGCAGAGGCCGAGGCCGCCTCTGCCTCTGAGCTATTCCAGAAGTAGTGAGGAGGCTTTTT
TGGAGGCCTAGGCTTTTGCAAAAAGCTCCCGGGAGCTTGTATATCCATTTTCGGATCTGATCAAGAGACA
GGATGAGGATCGTTTCGCATGATTGAACAAGATGGATTGCACGCAGGTTCTCCGGCCGCTTGGGTGGAGA
GGCTATTCGGCTATGACTGGGCACAACAGACAATCGGCTGCTCTGATGCCGCCGTGTTCCGGCTGTCAGC
GCAGGGGCGCCCGGTTCTTTTTGTCAAGACCGACCTGTCCGGTGCCCTGAATGAACTGCAGGACGAGGCA
GCGCGGCTATCGTGGCTGGCCACGACGGGCGTTCCTTGCGCAGCTGTGCTCGACGTTGTCACTGAAGCGG
GAAGGGACTGGCTGCTATTGGGCGAAGTGCCGGGGCAGGATCTCCTGTCATCTCACCTTGCTCCTGCCGA
GAAAGTATCCATCATGGCTGATGCAATGCGGCGGCTGCATACGCTTGATCCGGCTACCTGCCCATTCGAC
CACCAAGCGAAACATCGCATCGAGCGAGCACGTACTCGGATGGAAGCCGGTCTTGTCGATCAGGATGATC
TGGACGAAGAGCATCAGGGGCTCGCGCCAGCCGAACTGTTCGCCAGGCTCAAGGCGCGCATGCCCGACGG
CGAGGATCTCGTCGTGACCCATGGCGATGCCTGCTTGCCGAATATCATGGTGGAAAATGGCCGCTTTTCT
GGATTCATCGACTGTGGCCGGCTGGGTGTGGCGGACCGCTATCAGGACATAGCGTTGGCTACCCGTGATA
TTGCTGAAGAGCTTGGCGGCGAATGGGCTGACCGCTTCCTCGTGCTTTACGGTATCGCCGCTCCCGATTC
GCAGCGCATCGCCTTCTATCGCCTTCTTGACGAGTTCTTCTGAGCGGGACTCTGGGGTTCGAAATGACCG
ACCAAGCGACGCCCAACCTGCCATCACGAGATTTCGATTCCACCGCCGCCTTCTATGAAAGGTTGGGCTT
CGGAATCGTTTTCCGGGACGCCGGCTGGATGATCCTCCAGCGCGGGGATCTCATGCTGGAGTTCTTCGCC
CACCCCAACTTGTTTATTGCAGCTTATAATGGTTACAAATAAAGCAATAGCATCACAAATTTCACAAATA
AAGCATTTTTTTCACTGCATTCTAGTTGTGGTTTGTCCAAACTCATCAATGTATCTTATCATGTCTGTAT
ACCGTCGACCTCTAGCTAGAGCTTGGCGTAATCATGGTCATAGCTGTTTCCTGTGTGAAATTGTTATCCG
CTCACAATTCCACACAACATACGAGCCGGAAGCATAAAGTGTAAAGCCTGGGGTGCCTAATGAGTGAGCT
AACTCACATTAATTGCGTTGCGCTCACTGCCCGCTTTCCAGTCGGGAAACCTGTCGTGCCAGCTGCATTA
ATGAATCGGCCAACGCGCGGGGAGAGGCGGTTTGCGTATTGGGCGCTCTTCCGCTTCCTCGCTCACTGAC
TCGCTGCGCTCGGTCGTTCGGCTGCGGCGAGCGGTATCAGCTCACTCAAAGGCGGTAATACGGTTATCCA
CAGAATCAGGGGATAACGCAGGAAAGAACATGTGAGCAAAAGGCCAGCAAAAGGCCAGGAACCGTAAAAA
GGCCGCGTTGCTGGCGTTTTTCCATAGGCTCCGCCCCCCTGACGAGCATCACAAAAATCGACGCTCAAGT
CAGAGGTGGCGAAACCCGACAGGACTATAAAGATACCAGGCGTTTCCCCCTGGAAGCTCCCTCGTGCGCT
CTCCTGTTCCGACCCTGCCGCTTACCGGATACCTGTCCGCCTTTCTCCCTTCGGGAAGCGTGGCGCTTTC
TCATAGCTCACGCTGTAGGTATCTCAGTTCGGTGTAGGTCGTTCGCTCCAAGCTGGGCTGTGTGCACGAA
CCCCCCGTTCAGCCCGACCGCTGCGCCTTATCCGGTAACTATCGTCTTGAGTCCAACCCGGTAAGACACG
ACTTATCGCCACTGGCAGCAGCCACTGGTAACAGGATTAGCAGAGCGAGGTATGTAGGCGGTGCTACAGA
GTTCTTGAAGTGGTGGCCTAACTACGGCTACACTAGAAGAACAGTATTTGGTATCTGCGCTCTGCTGAAG
CCAGTTACCTTCGGAAAAAGAGTTGGTAGCTCTTGATCCGGCAAACAAACCACCGCTGGTAGCGGTGGTT
TTTTTGTTTGCAAGCAGCAGATTACGCGCAGAAAAAAAGGATCTCAAGAAGATCCTTTGATCTTTTCTAC
GGGGTCTGACGCTCAGTGGAACGAAAACTCACGTTAAGGGATTTTGGTCATGAGATTATCAAAAAGGATC
TTCACCTAGATCCTTTTAAATTAAAAATGAAGTTTTAAATCAATCTAAAGTATATATGAGTAAACTTGGT
CTGACAGTTACCAATGCTTAATCAGTGAGGCACCTATCTCAGCGATCTGTCTATTTCGTTCATCCATAGT
TGCCTGACTCCCCGTCGTGTAGATAACTACGATACGGGAGGGCTTACCATCTGGCCCCAGTGCTGCAATG
ATACCGCGAGACCCACGCTCACCGGCTCCAGATTTATCAGCAATAAACCAGCCAGCCGGAAGGGCCGAGC
GCAGAAGTGGTCCTGCAACTTTATCCGCCTCCATCCAGTCTATTAATTGTTGCCGGGAAGCTAGAGTAAG
TAGTTCGCCAGTTAATAGTTTGCGCAACGTTGTTGCCATTGCTACAGGCATCGTGGTGTCACGCTCGTCG
TTTGGTATGGCTTCATTCAGCTCCGGTTCCCAACGATCAAGGCGAGTTACATGATCCCCCATGTTGTGCA
AAAAAGCGGTTAGCTCCTTCGGTCCTCCGATCGTTGTCAGAAGTAAGTTGGCCGCAGTGTTATCACTCAT
GGTTATGGCAGCACTGCATAATTCTCTTACTGTCATGCCATCCGTAAGATGCTTTTCTGTGACTGGTGAG
TACTCAACCAAGTCATTCTGAGAATAGTGTATGCGGCGACCGAGTTGCTCTTGCCCGGCGTCAATACGGG
ATAATACCGCGCCACATAGCAGAACTTTAAAAGTGCTCATCATTGGAAAACGTTCTTCGGGGCGAAAACT
CTCAAGGATCTTACCGCTGTTGAGATCCAGTTCGATGTAACCCAC
Features (pLannotate 1.2.2; 20 found; start..end, strand, type, name):
    124..228     -  promoter       AmpR promoter: bla
    287..339     -  misc_feature   bom (fragment): basis of mobility region from pBR322
    494..873     +  enhancer       CMV enhancer: human cytomegalovirus immediate early enhancer
    874..1077    +  promoter       CMV promoter: human cytomegalovirus (CMV) immediate early promoter
   1073..1106    +  LTR            5' LTR (truncated) (fragment): truncated 5' long terminal repeat (LTR) from HIV-1
   1122..1140    +  promoter       T7 promoter: promoter for bacteriophage T7 RNA polymerase
   2340..2358    -  promoter       SP6 promoter: promoter for bacteriophage SP6 RNA polymerase
   2384..2608    +  polyA_signal   bGH poly(A) signal: bovine growth hormone polyadenylation signal
   2612..2633    +  promoter       SV40 promoter (fragment): SV40 enhancer and early promoter
   2654..3082    +  rep_origin     f1 ori (sequence partly withheld): f1 bacteriophage origin of replication; arrow indicates direction of (+) strand synthesis
   3096..3425    +  promoter       SV40 promoter: SV40 enhancer and early promoter
   3492..4283    +  CDS            neo: KKA2_KLEPN - Also known as kan, nptII. Experimental evidence at protein level: Swiss-Prot protein existence level 1. Resistance to kanamycin, neomycin, paromomycin, ribostamycin, butirosin and gentamicin B. From Klebsiella pneumoniae.
   4307..4465    +  CDS            ble (fragment): BLE_KLEPN - Experimental evidence at protein level: Swiss-Prot protein existence level 1. Binding protein with a strong affinity to the bleomycin family of antibiotics. Binds to CL990; an antimitotic-antibiotic compound. From Klebsiella pneumoniae.
   4460..4581    +  polyA_signal   SV40 poly(A) signal: SV40 polyadenylation signal
   4654..4670    -  protein_bind   lac operator: The lac repressor binds to the lac operator to inhibit transcription in E. coli. This inhibition can be relieved by adding lactose or isopropyl-β-D-thiogalactopyranoside (IPTG). lac repressor encoded by lacI
   4678..4708    -  promoter       lac promoter: promoter for the E. coli lac operon
   4723..4744    -  protein_bind   CAP binding site: CAP binding activates transcription in the presence of cAMP. E. coli catabolite activator protein
   4757..4849    -  CDS            lacI (fragment): lac repressor; lacI; The lac repressor binds to the lac operator to inhibit transcription in E. coli. This inhibition can be relieved by adding lactose or isopropyl-β-D-thiogalactopyranoside (IPTG).
   5032..5620    -  rep_origin     ori: high-copy-number ColE1/pMB1/pBR322/pUC origin of replication
   5791..123     -  CDS            AmpR (across the origin): β-lactamase; bla; confers resistance to ampicillin, carbenicillin, and related antibiotics
