>Addgene plasmid #200894 | pSL2622 (pCas7_Vch) Sequencing Result | analyzer sequence | sequence record 394047
CCCCCCGCCCGGCACGGCGAGCCCCGCGCCACGCCCCGTACGGAGCCCCGCACCCGAAGCCGGGCCGTGC
TCAGCAACTCGGGGAGGGGGGTGCAGGGGGGGTTGCAGCCCGACCGACGCGCCCACACCCCCTGCYCCCC
CCCCCCCCCCCCCCCCCCCCCCCCNCCCCCCNTTCCCCCCCCCCCCCCCCCCCCCCCCCCCCCCCCCCCC
CCCCCCCCCCCCCCCCCCCCCCCCCCCCCCCCCCCCCCCCCCCCCCCCCCCCCCCCCCCCCCCCCCCCCC
CCCYCNCCCCCCCCCCCCCCCCCCCCCCCCCCCCCCCCCCCCCCCCCCCCCCCNCCCCCCCCCCCCCCCS
CCTVGCCNCNCCCCCCCCCCCCCCCCGCCCCCATCGCTGCACAAAATAATTAAAAAATAAATAAATACAA
AATTGGGGGTGGGGAGGGGGGGGAGATGGGGAGAGTGAAGCAGAACGTGGGGCTCACCTCGACCATGGTA
ATAGCGATGACTAATACGTAGATGTACTGCCAAGTAGGAAAGTCCCATAAGGTCATGTACTGGGCATAAT
GCCAGGCGGGCCATTTACCGTCATTGACGTCAATAGGGGGCGTACTTGGCATATGATACACTTGATGTAC
TGCCAAGTGGGCAGTTTACCGTAAATACTCCACCCATTGACGTCAATGGAAAGTCCCTATTGGCGTTACT
ATGGGAACATACGTCATTATTGACGTCAATGGGCGGGGGTCGTTGGGCGGTCAGCCAGGCGGGCCATTTA
CCGTAAGTTATGTAACGCGGAACTCCATATATGGGCTATGAACTAATGACCCCGTAATTGATTACTATTA
ATAACTAGTCAATAATCAATGTCGACGATGAGGATGACTCTAGTCAATAATCAATGTCGACCCAGGTGGC
ACTTTTCGGGGAAATGTGCGCGGAACCCCTATTTGTTTATTTTTCTAAATACATTCAAATATGTATCCGC
TCATGAGACAATAACCCTGATAAATGCTTCAATAATATTGAAAAAGGAAGAGTATGAGTATTCAACATTT
CCGTGTCGCCCTTATTCCCTTTTTTGCGGCATTTTGCCTTCCTGTTTTTGCTCACCCAGAAACGCTGGTG
AAAGTAAAAGATGCTGAAGATCAGTTGGGTGCACGAGTGGGTTACATCGAACTGGATCTCAACAGCGGTA
AGATCCTTGAGAGTTTTCGCCCCGAAGAACGTTTTCCAATGATGAGCACTTTTAAAGTTCTGCTATGTGG
CGCGGTATTATCCCGTATTGACGCCGGGCAAGAGCAACTCGGTCGCCGCATACACTATTCTCAGAATGAC
TTGGTTGAGTACTCACCAGTCACAGAAAAGCATCTTACGGATGGCATGACAGTAAGAGAATTATGCAGTG
CTGCCATAACCATGAGTGATAACACTGCGGCCAACTTACTTCTGACAACGATCGGAGGACCGAAGGAGCT
AACCGCTTTTTTGCACAACATGGGGGATCATGTAACTCGCCTTGATCGTTGGGAACCGGAGCTGAATGAA
GCCATACCAAACGACGAGCGTGACACCACGATGCCTGTAGCAATGGCAACAACGTTGCGCAAACTATTAA
CTGGCGAACTACTTACTCTAGCTTCCCGGCAACAATTAATAGACTGGATGGAGGCGGATAAAGTTGCAGG
ACCACTTCTGCGCTCGGCCCTTCCGGCTGGCTGGTTTATTGCTGATAAATCTGGAGCCGGTGAGCGTGGG
TCTCGCGGTATCATTGCAGCACTGGGGCCAGATGGTAAGCCCTCCCGTATCGTAGTTATCTACACGACGG
GGAGTCAGGCAACTATGGATGAACGAAATAGACAGATCGCTGAGATAGGTGCCTCACTGATTAAGCATTG
GTAACTGTCAGACCAAGTTTACTCATATATACTTTAGATTGATTTAAAACTTCATTTTTAATTTAAAAGG
ATCTAGGTGAAGATCCTTTTTGATAATCTCATGACCAAAATCCCTTAACGTGAGTTTTCGTTCCACTGAG
CGTCAGACCCCGTAGAAAAGATCAAAGGATCTTCTTGAGATCCTTTTTTTCTGCGCGTAATCTGCTGCTT
GCAAACAAAAAAACCACCGCTACCAGCGGTGGTTTGTTTGCCGGATCAAGAGCTACCAACTCTTTTTCCG
AAGGTAACTGGCTTCAGCAGAGCGCAGATACCAAATACTGTTCTTCTAGTGTAGCCGTAGTTAGGCCACC
ACTTCAAGAACTCTGTAGCACCGCCTACATACCTCGCTCTGCTAATCCTGTTACCAGTGGCTGCTGCCAG
TGGCGATAAGTCGTGTCTTACCGGGTTGGACTCAAGACGATAGTTACCGGATAAGGCGCAGCGGTCGGGC
TGAACGGGGGGTTCGTGCACACAGCCCAGCTTGGAGCGAACGACCTACACCGAACTGAGATACCTACAGC
GTGAGCTATGAGAAAGCGCCACGCTTCCCGAAGGGAGAAAGGCGGACAGGTATCCGGTAAGCGGCAGGGT
CGGAACAGGAGAGCGCACGAGGGAGCTTCCAGGGGGAAACGCCTGGTATCTTTATAGTCCTGTCGGGTTT
CGCCACCTCTGACTTGAGCGTCGATTTTTGTGATGCTCGTCAGGGGGGCGGAGCCTATGGAAAAACGCCA
GCAACGCGGCCTTTTTACGGTTCCTGGCCTTTTGCTGGCCTTTTGCTCACATGTTCTTTCCTGCGTTATC
CCCTGATTCTGTGGATAACCGTATTACCGCCTTTGAGTGAGCTGATACCGCTCGCCGCAGCCGAACGACC
GAGCGCAGCGAGTCAGTGAGCGAGGAAGCGGAAGAGCGCCCAATACGCAAACCGCCTCTCCCCGCGCGTT
GGCCGATTCATTAATGCAGCGGATCCAGACATGATAAGATACATTGATGAGTTTGGACAAACCACAACTA
GAATGCAGTGAAAAAAATGCTTTATTTGTGAAATTTGTGATGCTATTGCTTTATTTGTAACCATTATAAG
CTGCAATAAACAAGTTAGCTTTTTGCAAAAGCCTAGGCCTCCAAAAAAGCCTCCTCACTACTTCTGGAAT
AGCTCAGAGGCCGAGGCGGCCTCGGCCTCTGCATAAATAAAAAAAATTAGTCAGCCATGGGGCGGAGAAT
GGGCGGAACTGGGCGGAGTTAGGGGCGGGATGGGCGGAGTTAGGGGCGGGACTATGGTTGCTGACTAATT
GAGATGCGGATCCGCTGGCACGACAGGTTTCCCGACTGGAAAGCGGGCAGTGAGCGCAACGCAATTAATG
TGAGTTAGCTCACTCATTAGGCACCCCAGGCTTTACACTTTATGCTTCCGGCTCGTATGTTGTGTGGAAT
TGTGAGCGGATAACAATTTCACACAGGAAACAGCTATGACCATGATTACGCCAAGCTTGGGCTGCAGGTC
GAGGGATCTCCATAAGAGAAGAGGGACAGCTATGACTGGGAGTAGTCAGGAGAGGAGGAAAAATCTGGCT
AGTAAAACATGTAAGGAAAATTTTAGGGATGTTAAAGAAAAAAATAACACAAAACAAAATATAAAAAAAA
TCTAACCTCAAGTCAAGGCTTTTCTATGGAATAAGGAATGGACAGCAGGGGGCTGTTTCATATACTGATG
ACCTCTTTATAGCCAACCTTTGTTCATGGCAGCCAGCATATGGGCATATGTTGCCAAACTCTAAACCAAA
TACTCATTCTGATGTTTTAAATGATTTGCCCTCCCATATGTCCTTCCGAGTGAGAGACACAAAAAATTCC
AACACACTATTGCAATGAAAATAAATTTCCTTTATTAGCCAGAAGTCAGATGCTCAAGGGGCTTCATGAT
GTCCCCATAATTTTTGGCAGAGGGAAAAAGATCGATCTCAGTGGTATTTGTGAGCCAGGGCATTGGCCAC
ACCAGCCACCACCTTCTGATAGGCAGCCTGCACCTGAGGAGTGAATTAGCGGATAACAATTTCACACAGG
AAACAGCTATGACCATGATTACGCCAAGCGCGCAATTAACCCTCACTAAAGGGAACAAAAGCTGGGCTAT
TGTCTTCCCAATCCTCCCCCTTGCTGTCCTGCCCCACCCCACCCCCCAGAATAGAATGACACCTACTCAG
ACAATGCGATGCAATTTCCTCATTTTATTAGGAAAGGACAGTGGGAGTGGCACCTTCCAGGGTCAAGGAA
GGCACGGGGGAGGGGCAAACAACAGATGGCTGGCAACTAGAAGGCACAGTCGAGGCTGATCGTACCGAGC
TCGAATTCCAGGCGGGGAGGCGGCCCAAAGGGAGATCCGACTCGTCTGAGGGCGAAGGCGAAGACGCGGA
AGAGGCCGCAGAGCCGGCAGCAGGCCGCGGGAAGGAAGGTCCGCTGGATTGAGGGCCGAAGGGACGTAGC
AGAAGGACGTCCCGCGCAGAATCCAGGTGGCAACACAGGCGAGCAGCCATGGAAAGGACGTCAGCTTCCC
CGACAACACCACGGAATTGTCAGTGCCCAACAGCCGAGCCCCTGTCCAGCAGCGGGCAAGGCAGGCGGCG
ATGAGTTCCGCCGTGGCAATAGGGAGGGGGAAAGCGAAAGTCCCGGAAAGGAGCTGACAGGTGGTGGCAA
TGCCCCAACCAGTGGGGGTTGCGTCAGCAAACACAGTGCACACCACGCCACGTTGCCTGACAACGGGCCA
CAACTCCTCATAAAGAGACAGCAACCAGGATTTATACAAGGAGGAGAAAATGAAAGCCATACGGGAAGCA
ATAGCATGATACAAAGGCATTAAAGCAGCGTATCCACATAGCGTAAAAGGAGCAACATAGTTAAGAATAC
CAGTCAATCTTTCACAAATTTTGTAATCCAGAGGTTGATTGTCGACACCTGTGGAGAGAAAGGCAAAGTG
GATGTCAGTAAGACCAATAGGTGCCTATCAGAAACGCAAGAGTCTTCTCTGTCTCGACAAGCCCAGTTTC
TATTGGTCTCCTTAAACCTGTCTTGTAACCTTGATACTTACCTGCGGCCTCGAGTCCGGGGCCGCTTTAC
TTGTACATTACTTCGCTGTCATCATTTGTACAAACTCTTCGTAGTTTACCTGACCATCCCCATCGATGTC
TGCTTCCCTGATCATTTCATCAACCTCTTCATCTGTTAACTTCTCTCCAAGGTTTGTCATCACGTGGCGA
AGCTCTGCTGCACTGATGTAGCCATTGCCATCCTTATCAAACACACCGAACGCTTCTCTAATTTCTTCTT
CCGTGTCCCTGTATTTCATTTTTCTTGCCATCATTGTCAGGAACTCAGGGAAGTCGATTGTGCCGTCACC
GTCGGCATCTACTTCATTGATCATGTCCTGCAGCTCTGCTTCTGTGGGGTTCTGCCCCAGAGACCGCATC
ACCGTCCCCAGCTCCTTGGTTGTTATTGTCCCATCCCCGTCCTTGTCAAATAGGGAGAAGTGCTCTTTAA
ATTCTGCGATCTGCTCTTCAGTCAGATCGTCAGGAAGGTTGTACTCCAGCTTGTGCCCCAGGATGTTGCC
GTCCTCCTTGAAGTCGATGCCCTTAAGCTCGATGCGGTTCACCAGGGTGTCGCCCTCGAACTTCACCTCG
GCGCGGGTCTTGTAGTTGCCGTCGTCCTTGAAGAAGATGGTGCGCTCCTGGATGTAGCCTTCGGGCATGG
CGGACTTGAAGAAGTCGTGCTGCTTCATGTGGTCGGGGTAGCGGCTGAAGCACTGCACGCCGTAGGTCAG
GGTGGTCACGAGGGTGGGCCAGGGCACGGGCAGCTTGCCGGTGGTGCAGATGAACTTCAGGGTCAGCTTG
CCGTAGGTGGCATCGCCCTCACCCTCGCCGGACACGCTGAACTTGTGGCCGTTTACGTCGCCGTCCAGCT
CGACCAGGATGGGCACCACCCCGGTGAACAGCTCCTCGCCCTTGCTCACCATGCTCCCTCCGGTACCGCC
CTTGTACAGCTCGTCCATGCCGAGAGTGATCCCGGCGGCGGTCACGAACTCCAGCAGGACCATGTGATCG
CGCTTCTCGTTGGGGTCTTTCGAAAGTTTGGACTGCACGCTCAGGTAGTGGTTGTCGGGCAGCAGCACGG
GGCCGTCGCCGATGGGGGTGTTCTGCTGGTAGTGGTAGGCGAGCTGCACGCCGCCGTCCTCGATGTTGTG
GCGGATGTGGAAGTTCGCCTTGATGCCGTTCTTCTGCTTGTCGGCCTTGATATAGACGTTCTCGAGTGAG
CTCAGCCGACCTATCACTCTGACTGCGTGACCTGTCTTATTCCACTTACGACGTGATGAGTCGACCATGG
TGGCGAGATCCTTATCGTCATCGTCGTACAGATCCCGACCCATTTGCTGTCCACCAGTCATGCTAGCCAT
ACCATGATGATGATGATGATGAGAACCCATGGTGGCGGTACCGAATTCTTTGCCAAAATGATGAGACAGC
ACAATAACCAGCACGTTGCCCAGGAGCTGTAGGAAAAAGAAGAAGGCATGAACATGGTTAGCAGAGGCTC
TAGAGCCGCCGGTCACACGCCAGAAGCCGAACCCCGCCCTGCCCCGTCCCCCCCGAAGGCAGCCGTCCCC
CCGCGGACAGCCCCGAGGCTGGAGAGGGAGAAGGGGACGGCGGCGCGGCGACGCACGAAGGCCCTCCCCG
CCCATTTCCTTCCTGCCGGCGCCGCACCGCTTCGCCCCGCGCCCGCTAGAGGGGGTGCGGCGGCGCCTCC
CAGATTTCGGCTCCGCACAGATTTGGGACAAAGGAAGTCCCTGCGCCCTCTCGCACGATTACCATAAAAG
GCAATGGCTGCGGCTCGCCGCGCCTCGACAGCCGCCGGCGCTCCGGGGGCCGCCGCGCCCCTCCCCCGAG
CCCTCCCCGGCCCGAGGCGGCCCCSCCCCCCCCCCNCCCCCCCCCCCCCCCCCCCCCCCCCCCCCCCCCC
CCCCCCCCCCCCCCCCCCCCCCCCCCCCCCCCCCCCCCCCCCCCCCCCCCCCCCCCCCCCCCCCCCCCCC
CCCCCCCCCCCCCCCCCCCCCCCCCCCCCCCCCCCCCCCCCCCCCNNN
Features (pLannotate 1.2.2; 30 found; start..end, strand, type, name):
      1..145     -  intron         chimeric intron (fragment): chimera between introns from chicken β-actin and rabbit β-globin
    149..170     -  promoter       chicken β-actin promoter (fragment): No description available
    177..198     -  promoter       chicken β-actin promoter (fragment): No description available
    291..312     -  promoter       chicken β-actin promoter (fragment): No description available
    318..339     -  promoter       chicken β-actin promoter (fragment): No description available
    339..482     -  promoter       chicken β-actin promoter (fragment): contains a 21-bp deletion relative to the standard chicken β-actin promoter
    484..863     -  enhancer       CMV enhancer: human cytomegalovirus immediate early enhancer
    880..898     -  enhancer       CMV enhancer (fragment): human cytomegalovirus immediate early enhancer
    929..1033    +  promoter       AmpR promoter: bla
   1034..1894    +  CDS            AmpR: β-lactamase; bla; confers resistance to ampicillin, carbenicillin, and related antibiotics
   2065..2653    +  rep_origin     ori: high-copy-number ColE1/pMB1/pBR322/pUC origin of replication
   2836..2890    +  CDS            lacI (fragment): lac repressor; lacI; The lac repressor binds to the lac operator to inhibit transcription in E. coli. This inhibition can be relieved by adding lactose or isopropyl-β-D-thiogalactopyranoside (IPTG).
   2892..3026    -  polyA_signal   SV40 poly(A) signal: SV40 polyadenylation signal
   3046..3181    -  rep_origin     SV40 ori: SV40 origin of replication
   3205..3227    -  promoter       SV40 promoter (fragment): SV40 enhancer and early promoter
   3234..3273    +  CDS            lacI (fragment): lac repressor; lacI; The lac repressor binds to the lac operator to inhibit transcription in E. coli. This inhibition can be relieved by adding lactose or isopropyl-β-D-thiogalactopyranoside (IPTG).
   3286..3307    +  protein_bind   CAP binding site: CAP binding activates transcription in the presence of cAMP. E. coli catabolite activator protein
   3322..3352    +  promoter       lac promoter: promoter for the E. coli lac operon
   3360..3376    +  protein_bind   lac operator: The lac repressor binds to the lac operator to inhibit transcription in E. coli. This inhibition can be relieved by adding lactose or isopropyl-β-D-thiogalactopyranoside (IPTG). lac repressor encoded by lacI
   3761..3816    -  polyA_signal   β-globin poly(A) signal: rabbit β-globin polyadenylation signal (Gil and Proudfoot, 1987)
   3891..3965    -  CDS            HBB (fragment): HBB_PONPY - Experimental evidence at transcript level: Swiss-Prot protein existence level 2. Involved in oxygen transport from the lung to the various peripheral tissues. From Pongo pygmaeus (Bornean orangutan).
   4024..4042    +  promoter       T3 promoter: promoter for bacteriophage T3 RNA polymerase
   4138..4249    -  polyA_signal   bGH poly(A) signal: bovine growth hormone polyadenylation signal
   4262..4278    -  misc_feature   MCS (fragment): pUC18/19 multiple cloning site
   4282..4870    -  misc_feature   WPRE: woodchuck hepatitis virus posttranscriptional regulatory element
   4879..5011    -  intron         chimeric intron: chimera between introns from human β-globin and immunoglobulin heavy chain genes
   5050..6400    -  CDS            GCaMP6s (fragment): improved fluorescent protein-based calcium sensor (Chen et al., 2013)
   6467..6889    -  intron         chimeric intron (fragment): chimera between introns from chicken β-actin and rabbit β-globin
   6897..6918    -  promoter       chicken β-actin promoter (fragment): No description available
   7024..7045    -  promoter       chicken β-actin promoter (fragment): No description available
