[The description below was written by a language model from this plasmid's Addgene catalogue record and pLannotate feature annotations shown in this document.]
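Description:
pSL2622 (pCas7_Vch) is a mammalian expression plasmid built on the pcDNA3.1 backbone that produces a human codon-optimized Cas7 protein from Vibrio cholerae carrying an N-terminal nuclear localization signal. In the 6,528-nt full-sequence record, the CMV immediate-early enhancer and promoter sit upstream of a T7 promoter. A roughly 1.2-kb unannotated interval follows, bounded on the far side by a reverse-facing SP6 promoter and the bovine growth hormone polyadenylation signal. The annotation tool did not name a feature in this gap, but its position is consistent with the NLS-VchCas7 insert described in the catalogue entry. The short "HIV-1 LTR" fragment called at the end of the CMV promoter is probably just a sequence-similarity hit rather than a functional viral element.

The rest of the plasmid is standard pcDNA3.1 architecture. A high-copy ColE1/pUC origin and the β-lactamase gene allow propagation and ampicillin selection in E. coli, and an f1 origin is also present. An SV40 early promoter drives the neomycin phosphotransferase gene, terminated by an SV40 poly(A) signal, which would permit G418 selection of transfected mammalian cells. Cas7 is a subunit of the type I-F Cascade complex used by CRISPR-associated transposases, and the associated publication concerns targeted DNA integration in human cells without double-strand breaks. The plasmid therefore presumably serves as one component co-delivered with other system parts.

The second feature table (7,048 nt, an analyzer sequencing result) does not match this description. It shows a CAG-type promoter, a GCaMP6s fragment, WPRE and β-globin and bGH poly(A) signals, so it appears to represent a different construct and should not be taken to describe pSL2622.
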