Addgene plasmid #200894: pSL2622 (pCas7_Vch)
Purpose: Expresses human codon-optimized V. cholerae Cas7 from a CMV promoter.
Depositing lab: Samuel H. Sternberg. Depositing organization: Columbia University. Publication: Targeted DNA integration in human cells without double-strand breaks using CRISPR-associated transposases. Lampe GD, King RT, Halpin-Healy TS, Klompe SE, Hogan MI, Vo PLH, Tang S, Chavez A, Sternberg SH. Nat Biotechnol. 2023 Mar 29. doi: 10.1038/s41587-023-01748-1. PubMed 36991112.
Backbone
  Vector backbone: pcDNA3.1
  Vector type: Mammalian Expression
Growth in bacteria
  Bacterial resistance: Ampicillin, 100 μg/mL
  Growth temperature: 37°C
  Growth strain: DH5alpha
  Copy number: High Copy
Gene/Insert
  Gene/Insert name: VchCas7
  Species: Vibrio cholerae
  Tag / fusion protein: NLS (N terminal on insert)
  Cloning method: Gibson Cloning
Terms and licenses: Academic/Nonprofit Terms; Industry Terms: Not Available to Industry
How to cite: pSL2622 (pCas7_Vch) was a gift from Samuel H. Sternberg (Addgene plasmid # 200894 ; http://n2t.net/addgene:200894 ; RRID:Addgene_200894)
